>Addgene plasmid #98428 | pYZ190 | depositor full sequence | sequence record 180409 | pYZ190 sequence 5947 bps
AGCGCCCAATACGCAAACCGCCTCTCCCCGCGCGTTGGCCGATTCATTAATGCAGCTGGCACGACAGGTT
TCCCGACTGGAAAGCGGGCAGTGAGCGCAACGCAATTAATGTGAGTTAGCTCACTCATTAGGCACCCCAG
GCTTTACACTTTATGCTTCCGGCTCGTATGTTGTGTGGAATTGTGAGCGGATAACAATTTCACACAGGAA
ACAGCTATGACCATGATTACGCCAAGCGCGCAATTAACCCTCACTAAAGGGAACAAAAGCTGGAGCTCCA
CCGCGGTGGCGGCCGCTCTAGAACTAGTCGATCCGCCGGGCTGCAGGAATTCGATATCAAGGTTATCGAT
ACCGTCCACCTCGAGGGGGGGCCCGGTACCCAATTCGCCCTATAGTGAGTCGTATTACGCGCGCTCACTG
GCCGTCGTTTTACAACGTCGTGACTGGGAAAACCCTGGCGTTACCCAACTTAATCGCCTTGCAGCACATC
CCCCTTTCGCCAGCTGGCGTAATAGCGAAGAGGCCCGCACCGATCGCCCTTCCCAACAGTTGCGCAGCCT
GAATGGCGAATGGCGCG
[124 nt withheld, positions 578-701]
C
[91 nt withheld, positions 703-793]
A
[49 nt withheld, positions 795-843]
CCTTTGACGTTGGAGTCCACGTTCTTT
[37 nt withheld, positions 871-907]
ACCCTATCTCGGTCTATTCTTTTGATTTATAAGGGATTTTGCCGATTTCGGCCTATTGGTTAAAAAATGA
GCTGATTTAACAAAAATTTAACGCGAATTTTAACAAAATATTAACGTTTACAATTTAGCTTGTGATATTG
ACGAAACTTTTTGACATCTAATTTATTCTGTTCCAACACCAATGTTTATAACCAAGTTTTATCTTGTTTG
TCTACATGGTATTTTACATTCATCTACATACATCTTTCATTGGCTTTGTACATAGTTATCATTACAAGTC
TAAAAAAATTCACTCTTTTCTTATTCAATGTCAATCCAAGAGAAAAGATTGTGGTAATGTTGTAGGAGCA
TGTTTAATAAATTACTATAGCAAATTACTTTTTATTCCCAAGGTGTTTATCTATAATAGTTAATATTTTA
GTCGCTACATAAAATTTTACCAAAGAGTACTTGTATACTAATTCTAAATGCCTTCTGACATAAAACGCCT
AGGAAAACAAACGCAAACAAGGCATCGACTTTTTCAATAACCAACCAAAAAAATTTTACATTAGTCTTTT
TTTAATGCTGAGAAAGTCTTTGCTGATATGCCTTCCAACCAGCTTCTCTATATCTCTTGGCTTCGACAAC
AGGATTACGACCAGCTCCATAGACTCCACGACCAACAATGATGATATCGCTACCGCAGTTTACAATCACT
TCTTCAGGAGTACGATATTGCTGTCCCAGCCCGTCTCCTTTAACATCCAAGCCGATACCAGGGGACATAG
TTATGTAGTCGCTTTGAAGGTTAGGAAATCGACGACCAGCTATAAAGCCAAAGCAAAAATCGGTATGCTT
CTCAAACCATTCTAAGGTTTTCTCTGTGTAGGAACCAGTAGCCAAAGAGCCTTTGGAAGACATTTCAGCC
AAAAGCAAGAGTCCACGTCCCAAAGGTAAACCAACTTCTTTGAGGCCTTGTATAATACCCTCGCCTGGCA
CTGTATGGCAATTTGTGATATGAGCCCAAGAAGCAATTTTGTACACACCAGATGCATATTGTAGCTTGAC
GGTATTTCCAATGTCTGCGAATTTGCGATCCTCAAAGATAAGAAAACGATGCTTTTTACCTAAGGCCACC
AGTTTTTCTACCATATCCTGGTCGAAATCCTCGACAACGTCAATATGTGTCTTGATAACACAGACATAGG
GTCCAATTTTATCTACCAATTCTAAGATTTCGGATTTCTTCGTCAAATCGACCGCGACTGACAAGTTGCT
TTGCTTTTCTTCCATCAAAGCCAACAATTCCTTGGCAATGGGATTTTTCATCCCCTCAGCTCTAGCTGAA
TAGCTTTGAAATACTCTAGCATCCATAACTTTGCTTTTAAACCTTTAATTTCGATCCAAGCAAAAAAGAG
GTTCTTGGTAGGACAATACGGTAAGAAAACACGACATGTGCAGAGATGCCGACGAAGCATAGTTAAACTG
GGATGGTAAAATCAATTAAGAATTTATAAAGACAAAATTGTATAAGTCTCTAAAACATCTTAATTATACC
TCACAGAACTATCTAAAATATATTCACAAAGTGCAAACATTATCATGAAAAAGAACCATTTTAATTTAAA
GCAAGGGCATTAAGGCTTATTTACAGAATTTCTTACTTTTGTAAAGATTATAAGGCTGATTATCTTTTTC
ACCATGCCAAAAATTACACAAGATAGAATGGATGTTTGAAATTAAACGTGAGTATACAAACAAATACACT
AGGTAAATCGAAACATTTTTTTCTCCATTAAGTAACAAATTCCTATTTAGAGAAAGAATGCTGAGTAGAT
TAAATAATCTATACAAACTTTTTTAACACAAATGCATACATATAGCCAGTGGGATTTGTAGCTAGTCGAT
CGACTCTAGAGGAAATTCGAGTCTAACTCCTTAACCACTCGGACATAGTGACTTATCTGACACTCATTGT
AAATTAATATATATATAGGCATTTTGTTTAGTTAAAGGTACTTAAGTAATTAGTATAAACGAACCAATTT
TATAATCAGGAAGTTAAGTGAATGGTAGCACATGTCGTAAAAATTGTGAATTTTTATTGAATAATATTTT
AAATACAAGCCTTTCTAGACTAGGTATACTCATAAACATATATGAGCAAAAGGATAGAGGAGATTACATT
GCATCTTCTACAAATTTATTTATTGCCCTTTACTGAAAAATTAAATAATGAGTACTAAATGATAAAAAGC
GCTCAGTACAAGAAAGATTGCAAAAATATTGCATTCTTCATGAATTAAAGTTGCATATAAGGCATATTGA
AAGTAATAGTACTAAAACAGCAGTTAGCGAAAATTAATAGAATTATATTCGCAAGACAATTGTGACATTA
AATTAAAAAATTGTAGAATTTTTACTATCCTCTTTAACGCCATGAGCCTTTATAAAAAGGTTAAATTAGT
TTTAACATTCTTTTTTTGAGTAAGAGTTTACAATTTATCAAAACCTGTGTTATTATATTCATTAGTTTCA
ATTTATTAGCATCTAGAGAAAAATCAATTGGCAGTTACATTGTTGGAATTTATGAAGAAAAAGAATCTAC
AACGGAGAATAAGTTGCTGATCGCTTTCCCTAAAATTGTATATTTTGCTGAGCTTATTTTGACATTTCGT
TGAAGTTTTCTCTAATTCGCATTCATTTTAAGTAAAACAATGAGAAATAAAATTACAAAAAATACAAATT
AAAATACAATTTTTAGCTATAATTATAGACGATGCCCTTGTATCCCATTCTGTCTCGCTTGCCCCTACTT
TTTATCTTTTATATACCATAATGAACGCTGCCGCTACTAACCATACCCCGATTTTACATTTCGGACTCCC
AAGGACGTACAAAATAGAAAACTATAGAAAAAAATAATCAGAAAATAGCATGTCATCTCTTTGTAAAACG
CGTTTGCAAGAAGAAAGGAAACAATGGAGAAGAGATCATCCATTTGTATGTAAATTTTAGTAAACTTGAA
GAAATCACTAACAACTTCTCTTACTTAGGGATTCTATGCAAAACCTTGTAAATCATCTGATGGAGGACTC
GATTTAATGAATTGGAAGGTTGGATTTCCAGGTGGCACTTTTCGGGGAAATGTGCGCGGAACCCCTATTT
GTTTATTTTTCTAAATACATTCAAATATGTATCCGCTCATGAGACAATAACCCTGATAAATGCTTCAATA
ATATTGAAAAAGGAAGAGTATGAGTATTCAACATTTCCGTGTCGCCCTTATTCCCTTTTTTGCGGCATTT
TGCCTTCCTGTTTTTGCTCACCCAGAAACGCTGGTGAAAGTAAAAGATGCTGAAGATCAGTTGGGTGCAC
GAGTGGGTTACATCGAACTGGATCTCAACAGCGGTAAGATCCTTGAGAGTTTTCGCCCCGAAGAACGTTT
TCCAATGATGAGCACTTTTAAAGTTCTGCTATGTGGCGCGGTATTATCCCGTATTGACGCCGGGCAAGAG
CAACTCGGTCGCCGCATACACTATTCTCAGAATGACTTGGTTGAGTACTCACCAGTCACAGAAAAGCATC
TTACGGATGGCATGACAGTAAGAGAATTATGCAGTGCTGCCATAACCATGAGTGATAACACTGCGGCCAA
CTTACTTCTGACAACGATCGGAGGACCGAAGGAGCTAACCGCTTTTTTGCACAACATGGGGGATCATGTA
ACTCGCCTTGATCGTTGGGAACCGGAGCTGAATGAAGCCATACCAAACGACGAGCGTGACACCACGATGC
CTGTAGCAATGGCAACAACGTTGCGCAAACTATTAACTGGCGAACTACTTACTCTAGCTTCCCGGCAACA
ATTAATAGACTGGATGGAGGCGGATAAAGTTGCAGGACCACTTCTGCGCTCGGCCCTTCCGGCTGGCTGG
TTTATTGCTGATAAATCTGGAGCCGGTGAGCGTGGATCTCGCGGTATCATTGCAGCACTGGGGCCAGATG
GTAAGCCCTCCCGTATCGTAGTTATCTACACGACGGGGAGTCAGGCAACTATGGATGAACGAAATAGACA
GATCGCTGAGATAGGTGCCTCACTGATTAAGCATTGGTAACTGTCAGACCAAGTTTACTCATATATACTT
TAGATTGATTTAAAACTTCATTTTTAATTTAAAAGGATCTAGGTGAAGATCCTTTTTGATAATCTCATGA
CCAAAATCCCTTAACGTGAGTTTTCGTTCCACTGAGCGTCAGACCCCGTAGAAAAGATCAAAGGATCTTC
TTGAGATCCTTTTTTTCTGCGCGTAATCTGCTGCTTGCAAACAAAAAAACCACCGCTACCAGCGGTGGTT
TGTTTGCCGGATCAAGAGCTACCAACTCTTTTTCCGAAGGTAACTGGCTTCAGCAGAGCGCAGATACCAA
ATACTGTCCTTCTAGTGTAGCCGTAGTTAGGCCACCACTTCAAGAACTCTGTAGCACCGCCTACATACCT
CGCTCTGCTAATCCTGTTACCAGTGGCTGCTGCCAGTGGCGATAAGTCGTGTCTTACCGGGTTGGACTCA
AGACGATAGTTACCGGATAAGGCGCAGCGGTCGGGCTGAACGGGGGGTTCGTGCACACAGCCCAGCTTGG
AGCGAACGACCTACACCGAACTGAGATACCTACAGCGTGAGCATTGAGAAAGCGCCACGCTTCCCGAAGG
GAGAAAGGCGGACAGGTATCCGGTAAGCGGCAGGGTCGGAACAGGAGAGCGCACGAGGGAGCTTCCAGGG
GGAAACGCCTGGTATCTTTATAGTCCTGTCGGGTTTCGCCACCTCTGACTTGAGCGTCGATTTTTGTGAT
GCTCGTCAGGGGGGCGGAGCCTATGGAAAAACGCCAGCAACGCGGCCTTTTTACGGTTCCTGGCCTTTTG
CTGGCCTTTTGCTCACATGTTCTTTCCTGCGTTATCCCCTGATTCTGTGGATAACCGTATTACCGCCTTT
GAGTGAGCTGATACCGCTCGCCGCAGCCGAACGACCGAGCGCAGCGAGTCAGTGAGCGAGGAAGCGGAAG
Features (pLannotate 1.2.2; 16 found; start..end, strand, type, name):
      2..94      +  CDS            lacI (fragment): lac repressor; lacI; The lac repressor binds to the lac operator to inhibit transcription in E. coli. This inhibition can be relieved by adding lactose or isopropyl-β-D-thiogalactopyranoside (IPTG).
    107..128     +  protein_bind   CAP binding site: CAP binding activates transcription in the presence of cAMP. E. coli catabolite activator protein
    143..173     +  promoter       lac promoter: promoter for the E. coli lac operon
    181..197     +  protein_bind   lac operator: The lac repressor binds to the lac operator to inhibit transcription in E. coli. This inhibition can be relieved by adding lactose or isopropyl-β-D-thiogalactopyranoside (IPTG). lac repressor encoded by lacI
    242..260     +  promoter       T3 promoter: promoter for bacteriophage T3 RNA polymerase
    273..380     +  misc_feature   MCS: pBluescript multiple cloning site
    389..407     -  promoter       T7 promoter: promoter for bacteriophage T7 RNA polymerase
    415..570     +  CDS            lacZα (fragment): LacZα fragment of β-galactosidase; lacZ fragment
    578..1033    +  rep_origin     f1 ori (sequence partly withheld): f1 bacteriophage origin of replication; arrow indicates direction of (+) strand synthesis
   1469..2263    -  CDS            S. pombe ura4: orotidine 5'-phosphate decarboxylase, required for uracil biosynthesis; Schizosaccharomyces pombe ura4
   2883..3666    -  rep_origin     ars1: Schizosaccharomyces pombe autonomously replicating sequence ars1
   3827..3892    +  CDS            hus5 (fragment): UBC9_SCHPO - Also known as ubc9. Experimental evidence at protein level: Swiss-Prot protein existence level 1. Catalyzes the covalent attachment of ubiquitin-like protein SUMO/Smt3 to other proteins. Required for efficient recovery from DNA damage or S-phase arrest and normal mitosis. This may be as part of a checkpoint independent recovery process. From Schizosaccharomyces pombe (strain 972 / ATCC 24843) (Fission yeast).
   3946..4020    +  CDS            hus5 (fragment): UBC9_SCHPO - Also known as ubc9. Experimental evidence at protein level: Swiss-Prot protein existence level 1. Catalyzes the covalent attachment of ubiquitin-like protein SUMO/Smt3 to other proteins. Required for efficient recovery from DNA damage or S-phase arrest and normal mitosis. This may be as part of a checkpoint independent recovery process. From Schizosaccharomyces pombe (strain 972 / ATCC 24843) (Fission yeast).
   4042..4146    +  promoter       AmpR promoter: bla
   4147..5007    +  CDS            AmpR: β-lactamase; bla; confers resistance to ampicillin, carbenicillin, and related antibiotics
   5178..5766    +  rep_origin     ori: high-copy-number ColE1/pMB1/pBR322/pUC origin of replication
