>Addgene plasmid #98428 | pYZ190 | addgene full sequence | sequence record 199432 | Addgene NGS Result
AGCGCCCAATACGCAAACCGCCTCTCCCCGCGCGTTGGCCGATTCATTAATGCAGCTGGCACGACAGGTT
TCCCGACTGGAAAGCGGGCAGTGAGCGCAACGCAATTAATGTGAGTTAGCTCACTCATTAGGCACCCCAG
GCTTTACACTTTATGCTTCCGGCTCGTATGTTGTGTGGAATTGTGAGCGGATAACAATTTCACACAGGAA
ACAGCTATGACCATGATTACGCCAAGCGCGCAATTAACCCTCACTAAAGGGAACAAAAGCTGGAGCTCCA
CCGCGGTGGCGGCCGCTCTAGAACTAGTGGATCCCCCGGGCTGCAGGAATTCGATATCAAGCTTATCGAT
ACCGTCGACCTCGAGGGGGGGCCCGGTACCCAATTCGCCCTATAGTGAGTCGTATTACGCGCGCTCACTG
GCCGTCGTTTTACAACGTCGTGACTGGGAAAACCCTGGCGTTACCCAACTTAATCGCCTTGCAGCACATC
CCCCTTTCGCCAGCTGGCGTAATAGCGAAGAGGCCCGCACCGATCGCCCTTCCCAACAGTTGCGCAGCCT
GAATGGCGAATGG
[124 nt withheld, positions 574-697]
C
[91 nt withheld, positions 699-789]
A
[49 nt withheld, positions 791-839]
CCTTTGACGTTGGAGTCCACGTTCTTT
[37 nt withheld, positions 867-903]
ACCCTATCTCGGTCTATTCTTTTGATTTATAAGGGATTTTGCCGATTTCGGCCTATTGGTTAAAAAATGA
GCTGATTTAACAAAAATTTAACGCGAATTTTAACAAAATATTAACGTTTACAATTTAGCTTGTGATATTG
ACGAAACTTTTTGACATCTAATTTATTCTGTTCCAACACCAATGTTTATAACCAAGTTTTATCTTGTTTG
TCTACATGGTATTTTACATTCATCTACATACATCTTTCATTGGCTTTGTACATAGTTATCATTACAAGTC
TAAAAAAATTCACTCTTTTCTTATTCAATGTCAATCCAAGAGAAAAGATTGTGGTAATGTTGTAGGAGCA
TGTTTAATAAATTACTATAGCAAATTACTTTTTATTCCCAAGGTGTTTATCTATAATAGTTAATATTTTA
GTCGCTACATAAAATTTTACCAAAGAGTACTTGTATACTAATTCTAAATGCCTTCTGACATAAAACGCCT
AGGAAAACAAACGCAAACAAGGCATCGACTTTTTCAATAACCAACCAAAAAAATTTTACATTAGTCTTTT
TTTAATGCTGAGAAAGTCTTTGCTGATATGCCTTCCAACCAGCTTCTCTATATCTCTTGGCTTCGACAAC
AGGATTACGACCAGCTCCATAGACTCCACGACCAACAATGATGATATCGCTACCGCAGTTTACAATCACT
TCTTCAGGAGTACGATATTGCTGTCCCAGCCCGTCTCCTTTAACATCCAAGCCGATACCAGGGGACATAG
TTATGTAGTCGCTTTGAAGGTTAGGAAATCGACGACCAGCTATAAAGCCAAAGCAAAAATCGGTATGCTT
CTCAAACCATTCTAAGGTTTTCTCTGTGTAGGAACCAGTAGCCAAAGAGCCTTTGGAAGACATTTCAGCC
AAAAGCAAGAGTCCACGTCCCAAAGGTAAACCAACTTCTTTGAGGCCTTGTATAATACCCTCGCCTGGCA
CTGTATGGCAATTTGTGATATGAGCCCAAGAAGCAATTTTGTACACACCAGATGCATATTGTAGCTTGAC
GGTATTTCCAATGTCTGCGAATTTGCGATCCTCAAAGATAAGAAAACGATGCTTTTTACCTAAGGCCACC
AGTTTTTCTACCATATCCTGGTCGAAATCCTCGACAACGTCAATATGTGTCTTGATAACACAGACATAGG
GTCCAATTTTATCTACCAATTCTAAGATTTCGGATTTCTTCGTCAAATCGACCGCGACTGACAAGTTGCT
TTGCTTTTCTTCCATCAAAGCCAACAATTCCTTGGCAATGGGATTTTTCATCCCCTCAGCTCTAGCTGAA
TAGCTTTGAAATACTCTAGCATCCATAACTTTGCTTTTAAACCTTTAATTTCGATCCAAGCAAAAAAGAG
GTTCTTGGTAGGACAATACGGTAAGAAAACACGACATGTGCAGAGATGCCGACGAAGCATAGTTAAACTG
GGATGGTAAAATCAATTAAGAATTTATAAAGACAAAATTGTATAAGTCTCTAAAACATCTTAATTATACC
TCACAGAACTATCTAAAATATATTCACAAAGTGCAAACATTATCATGAAAAAGAACCATTTTAATTTAAA
GCAAGGGCATTAAGGCTTATTTACAGAATTTCTTACTTTTGTAAAGATTATAAGGCTGATTATCTTTTTC
ACCATGCCAAAAATTACACAAGATAGAATGGATGTTTGAAATTAAACGTGAGTATACAAACAAATACACT
AGGTAAATCGAAACATTTTTTTCTCCATTAAGTAACAAATTCCTATTTAGAGAAAGAATGCTGAGTAGAT
TAAATAATCTATACAAACTTTTTTAACACAAATGCATACATATAGCCAGTGGGATTTGTAGCTAGTCGAT
CGACTCTAGAGGAAATTCGAGTCTAACTCCTTAACCACTCGGACATAGTGACTTATCTGACACTCATTGT
AAATTAATATATATATAGGCATTTTGTTTAGTTAAAGGTACTTAAGTAATTAGTATAAACGAACCAATTT
TATAATCAGGAAGTTAAGTGAATGGTAGCACATGTCGTAAAAATTGTGAATTTTTATTGAATAATATTTT
AAATACAAGCCTTTCTAGACTAGGTATACTCATAAACATATATGAGCAAAAGGATAGAGGAGATTACATT
GCATCTTCTACAAATTTATTTATTGCCCTTTACTGAAAAATTAAATAATGAGTACTAAATGATAAAAAGC
GCTCAGTACAAGAAAGATTGCAAAAATATTGCATTCTTCATGAATTAAAGTTGCATATAAGGCATATTGA
AAGTAATAGTACTAAAACAGCAGTTAGCGAAAATTAATAGAATTATATTCGCAAGACAATTGTGACATTA
AATTAAAAAATTGTAGAATTTTTACTATCCTCTTTAACGCCATGAGCCTTTATAAAAAGGTTAAATTAGT
TTTAACATTCTTTTTTTGAGTAAGAGTTTACAATTTATCAAAACCTGTGTTATTATATTCATTAGTTTCA
ATTTATTAGCATCTAGAGAAAAATCAATTGGCAGTTACATTGTTGGAATTTATGAAGAAAAAGAATCTAC
AACGGAGAATAAGTTGCTGATCGCTTTCCCTAAAATTGTATATTTTGCTGAGCTTATTTTGACATTTCGT
TGAAGTTTTCTCTAATTCGCATTCATTTTAAGTAAAACAATGAGAAATAAAATTACAAAAAATACAAATT
AAAATACAATTTTTAGCTATAATTATAGACGATGCCCTTGTATCCCATTCTGTCTCGCTTGCCCCTACTT
TTTATCTTTTATATACCATAATGAACGCTGCCGCTACTAACCATACCCCGATTTTACATTTCGGACTCCC
AAGGACGTACAAAATAGAAAACTATAGAAAAAAATAATCAGAAAATAGCATGTCATCTCTTTGTAAAACG
CGTTTGCAAGAAGAAAGGAAACAATGGAGAAGAGATCATCCATTTGTATGTAAATTTTAGTAAACTTGAA
GAAATCACTAACAACTTCTCTTACTTAGGGATTCTATGCAAAACCTTGTAAATCATCTGATGGAGGACTC
GATTTAATGAATTGGAAGGTTGGATTTCCAGGTGGCACTTTTCGGGGAAATGTGCGCGGAACCCCTATTT
GTTTATTTTTCTAAATACATTCAAATATGTATCCGCTCATGAGACAATAACCCTGATAAATGCTTCAATA
ATATTGAAAAAGGAAGAGTATGAGTATTCAACATTTCCGTGTCGCCCTTATTCCCTTTTTTGCGGCATTT
TGCCTTCCTGTTTTTGCTCACCCAGAAACGCTGGTGAAAGTAAAAGATGCTGAAGATCAGTTGGGTGCAC
GAGTGGGTTACATCGAACTGGATCTCAACAGCGGTAAGATCCTTGAGAGTTTTCGCCCCGAAGAACGTTT
TCCAATGATGAGCACTTTTAAAGTTCTGCTATGTGGCGCGGTATTATCCCGTATTGACGCCGGGCAAGAG
CAACTCGGTCGCCGCATACACTATTCTCAGAATGACTTGGTTGAGTACTCACCAGTCACAGAAAAGCATC
TTACGGATGGCATGACAGTAAGAGAATTATGCAGTGCTGCCATAACCATGAGTGATAACACTGCGGCCAA
CTTACTTCTGACAACGATCGGAGGACCGAAGGAGCTAACCGCTTTTTTGCACAACATGGGGGATCATGTA
ACTCGCCTTGATCGTTGGGAACCGGAGCTGAATGAAGCCATACCAAACGACGAGCGTGACACCACGATGC
CTGTAGCAATGGCAACAACGTTGCGCAAACTATTAACTGGCGAACTACTTACTCTAGCTTCCCGGCAACA
ATTAATAGACTGGATGGAGGCGGATAAAGTTGCAGGACCACTTCTGCGCTCGGCCCTTCCGGCTGGCTGG
TTTATTGCTGATAAATCTGGAGCCGGTGAGCGTGGATCTCGCGGTATCATTGCAGCACTGGGGCCAGATG
GTAAGCCCTCCCGTATCGTAGTTATCTACACGACGGGGAGTCAGGCAACTATGGATGAACGAAATAGACA
GATCGCTGAGATAGGTGCCTCACTGATTAAGCATTGGTAACTGTCAGACCAAGTTTACTCATATATACTT
TAGATTGATTTAAAACTTCATTTTTAATTTAAAAGGATCTAGGTGAAGATCCTTTTTGATAATCTCATGA
CCAAAATCCCTTAACGTGAGTTTTCGTTCCACTGAGCGTCAGACCCCGTAGAAAAGATCAAAGGATCTTC
TTGAGATCCTTTTTTTCTGCGCGTAATCTGCTGCTTGCAAACAAAAAAACCACCGCTACCAGCGGTGGTT
TGTTTGCCGGATCAAGAGCTACCAACTCTTTTTCCGAAGGTAACTGGCTTCAGCAGAGCGCAGATACCAA
ATACTGTTCTTCTAGTGTAGCCGTAGTTAGGCCACCACTTCAAGAACTCTGTAGCACCGCCTACATACCT
CGCTCTGCTAATCCTGTTACCAGTGGCTGCTGCCAGTGGCGATAAGTCGTGTCTTACCGGGTTGGACTCA
AGACGATAGTTACCGGATAAGGCGCAGCGGTCGGGCTGAACGGGGGGTTCGTGCACACAGCCCAGCTTGG
AGCGAACGACCTACACCGAACTGAGATACCTACAGCGTGAGCTATGAGAAAGCGCCACGCTTCCCGAAGG
GAGAAAGGCGGACAGGTATCCGGTAAGCGGCAGGGTCGGAACAGGAGAGCGCACGAGGGAGCTTCCAGGG
GGAAACGCCTGGTATCTTTATAGTCCTGTCGGGTTTCGCCACCTCTGACTTGAGCGTCGATTTTTGTGAT
GCTCGTCAGGGGGGCGGAGCCTATGGAAAAACGCCAGCAACGCGGCCTTTTTACGGTTCCTGGCCTTTTG
CTGGCCTTTTGCTCACATGTTCTTTCCTGCGTTATCCCCTGATTCTGTGGATAACCGTATTACCGCCTTT
GAGTGAGCTGATACCGCTCGCCGCAGCCGAACGACCGAGCGCAGCGAGTCAGTGAGCGAGGAAGCGGAAG
Features (pLannotate 1.2.2; 16 found; start..end, strand, type, name):
      2..94      +  CDS            lacI (fragment): lac repressor; lacI; The lac repressor binds to the lac operator to inhibit transcription in E. coli. This inhibition can be relieved by adding lactose or isopropyl-β-D-thiogalactopyranoside (IPTG).
    107..128     +  protein_bind   CAP binding site: CAP binding activates transcription in the presence of cAMP. E. coli catabolite activator protein
    143..173     +  promoter       lac promoter: promoter for the E. coli lac operon
    181..197     +  protein_bind   lac operator: The lac repressor binds to the lac operator to inhibit transcription in E. coli. This inhibition can be relieved by adding lactose or isopropyl-β-D-thiogalactopyranoside (IPTG). lac repressor encoded by lacI
    242..260     +  promoter       T3 promoter: promoter for bacteriophage T3 RNA polymerase
    273..380     +  misc_feature   MCS: pBluescript multiple cloning site
    389..407     -  promoter       T7 promoter: promoter for bacteriophage T7 RNA polymerase
    415..570     +  CDS            lacZα (fragment): LacZα fragment of β-galactosidase; lacZ fragment
    574..1029    +  rep_origin     f1 ori (sequence partly withheld): f1 bacteriophage origin of replication; arrow indicates direction of (+) strand synthesis
   1465..2259    -  CDS            S. pombe ura4: orotidine 5'-phosphate decarboxylase, required for uracil biosynthesis; Schizosaccharomyces pombe ura4
   2879..3662    -  rep_origin     ars1: Schizosaccharomyces pombe autonomously replicating sequence ars1
   3823..3888    +  CDS            hus5 (fragment): UBC9_SCHPO - Also known as ubc9. Experimental evidence at protein level: Swiss-Prot protein existence level 1. Catalyzes the covalent attachment of ubiquitin-like protein SUMO/Smt3 to other proteins. Required for efficient recovery from DNA damage or S-phase arrest and normal mitosis. This may be as part of a checkpoint independent recovery process. From Schizosaccharomyces pombe (strain 972 / ATCC 24843) (Fission yeast).
   3942..4016    +  CDS            hus5 (fragment): UBC9_SCHPO - Also known as ubc9. Experimental evidence at protein level: Swiss-Prot protein existence level 1. Catalyzes the covalent attachment of ubiquitin-like protein SUMO/Smt3 to other proteins. Required for efficient recovery from DNA damage or S-phase arrest and normal mitosis. This may be as part of a checkpoint independent recovery process. From Schizosaccharomyces pombe (strain 972 / ATCC 24843) (Fission yeast).
   4038..4142    +  promoter       AmpR promoter: bla
   4143..5003    +  CDS            AmpR: β-lactamase; bla; confers resistance to ampicillin, carbenicillin, and related antibiotics
   5174..5762    +  rep_origin     ori: high-copy-number ColE1/pMB1/pBR322/pUC origin of replication
