[The description below was written by a language model from this plasmid's Addgene catalogue record and pLannotate feature annotations shown in this document.]
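Description:
pYZ190 is an empty general-purpose shuttle vector for the fission yeast Schizosaccharomyces pombe, catalogued as a synthetic biology backbone of about 5.9 kb. In E. coli it is maintained at high copy from a ColE1/pUC-type origin and selected with ampicillin through the β-lactamase gene and its native promoter. An f1 phage origin is also present, which in principle allows single-stranded DNA to be rescued with helper phage. In S. pombe the plasmid replicates episomally by means of the ars1 autonomously replicating sequence. It is selected through the S. pombe ura4 gene, which encodes orotidine 5'-phosphate decarboxylase and complements uracil auxotrophy in ura4-deficient hosts. Two short fragments annotated as hus5 lie just beyond ars1. They are probably genomic sequence carried along with the ARS fragment rather than a functional element, though the record does not comment on them.

The cloning region has the pBluescript layout: a multiple cloning site flanked by opposing T3 and T7 phage promoters. It sits downstream of the lac promoter, operator and CAP binding site, and a lacZα fragment follows it. This arrangement normally supports blue/white screening for inserts in suitable E. coli strains and in vitro transcription from either strand. No insert is present, and no yeast promoter or terminator is annotated around the cloning site, so any expression signals for S. pombe would have to come with the cloned fragment. The vector belongs to a set of common entry vectors designed alongside engineered selectable-marker deletions in S. pombe. The depositor sequence and the repository's sequencing result differ by only four nucleotides in length and give identical feature annotations.
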