Addgene plasmid #98428: pYZ190
Purpose: (Empty Backbone) Pombe General Purpose Vector - with Sp.ura4 marker
Depositing lab: Jef Boeke. Depositing organization: NYU Grossman School of Medicine. Publication: Construction of Designer Selectable Marker Deletions with CRISPR-Cas9 Toolbox in Schizosaccharomyces pombe and Optimized Design of Common Entry Vectors. Zhao Y, Boeke JD. G3 (Bethesda). 2018 Jan 10. pii: g3.117.300363. doi: 10.1534/g3.117.300363. PubMed 29321167.
Backbone
  Vector backbone: pYZ190
  Backbone size (bp): 5947
  Vector type: Synthetic Biology
  Selectable markers: Spura4
Growth in bacteria
  Bacterial resistance: Ampicillin, 100 μg/mL
  Growth temperature: 37°C
  Growth strain: DH5alpha
  Copy number: High Copy
Terms and licenses: Academic/Nonprofit Terms; Industry Terms: Not Available to Industry
How to cite: pYZ190 was a gift from Jef Boeke (Addgene plasmid # 98428 ; http://n2t.net/addgene:98428 ; RRID:Addgene_98428)
